Addgene plasmid #72210: pCMV5-Flag-Ago2-FDM3
Purpose: Mammalian expression of aa 227-860 of human Ago2
Depositing lab: Mien-Chie Hung. Depositing organization: University of Texas MD Anderson Cancer Center. Publication: EGFR modulates microRNA maturation in response to hypoxia through phosphorylation of AGO2. Shen J, Xia W, Khotskaya YB, Huo L, Nakanishi K, Lim SO, Du Y, Wang Y, Chang WC, Chen CH, Hsu JL, Wu Y, Lam YC, James BP, Liu X, Liu CG, Patel DJ, Hung MC. Nature. 2013 May 16;497(7449):383-7. doi: 10.1038/nature12080. Epub 2013 May 1. PubMed 23636329.
Backbone
  Vector backbone: pCMV5
  Backbone size w/o insert (bp): 4700
  Total vector size (bp): 6602
  Modifications to backbone: Modified by Hung's lab
  Vector type: Mammalian Expression
  Selectable markers: none
Growth in bacteria
  Bacterial resistance: Ampicillin, 100 μg/mL
  Growth temperature: 37°C
  Growth strain: DH5alpha
  Copy number: High Copy
Gene/Insert
  Gene/Insert name: argonaute RISC catalytic component 2 (alt name: EIF2C2)
  Species: H. sapiens (human)
  Insert size (bp): 1902
  Mutation: Δ 1-226
  GenBank ID: NM_012154.3
  Entrez Gene: AGO2 (a.k.a. CASC7, EIF2C2, LESKRES, LINC00980, PPD, Q10)
  Promoter: CMV
  Tag / fusion protein: FLAG (N terminal on backbone)
  Cloning method: Restriction Enzyme; 5′ cloning site BamHI (not destroyed); 3′ cloning site EcoRI (not destroyed)
  Sequencing primers: 5′ CMV-F; 3′ hGH-PA-R
Terms and licenses: Academic/Nonprofit Terms; Industry Terms: Not Available to Industry
How to cite: pCMV5-Flag-Ago2-FDM3 was a gift from Mien-Chie Hung (Addgene plasmid # 72210 ; http://n2t.net/addgene:72210 ; RRID:Addgene_72210)
