[The description below was written by a language model from this plasmid's Addgene catalogue record.]
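Description:
pCMV5-Flag-Ago2-FDM3 is a mammalian expression plasmid built on a laboratory-modified pCMV5 backbone, about 6.6 kb in total, of which roughly 1.9 kb is insert. It is propagated in E. coli as a high-copy plasmid under ampicillin selection. No mammalian selectable marker is recorded, so it suits transient transfection rather than direct selection of stable lines. The record does not include a feature table, so backbone details such as the replication origin are not documented here. The use of a reverse sequencing primer in the hGH polyadenylation region suggests that this signal lies downstream of the cloning site.

The payload is an N-terminally truncated fragment of human AGO2 (argonaute RISC catalytic component 2, also called EIF2C2). It lacks residues 1–226 and encodes amino acids 227–860. The fragment was inserted between BamHI and EcoRI sites, both retained, and is driven by the CMV promoter for strong constitutive expression in mammalian cells. A FLAG epitope supplied by the backbone is fused to the N terminus, allowing detection by immunoblotting or immunoprecipitation with anti-FLAG antibodies.

The name and the defined deletion suggest that the construct belongs to a series of AGO2 deletion mutants, although the record does not list the other members. The associated study concerns EGFR-dependent phosphorylation of AGO2 and its effect on microRNA maturation under hypoxia. In that setting, a tagged truncation like this one would typically be used to map the regions of AGO2 needed for protein interactions or modification. The record itself states the purpose only as mammalian expression of this fragment.
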