>Addgene plasmid #72210 | pCMV5-Flag-Ago2-FDM3 | addgene partial sequence | sequence record 133412 | CMV-F 5'-CGCAAATGGGCGGTAGGCGTG-3'
ACCGTCAGAATTAATTCAGATCTGGTACCACGCGTATCGATAAGCTTACCATGGATTACAAGGATGACGA
CGATAAGGGATCCATGGCACAGCCAGTAATCGAGTTTGTTTGTGAAGTTTTGGATTTTAAAAGTATTGAA
GAACAACAAAAACCTCTGACAGATTCCCAAAGGGTAAAGTTTACCAAAGAAATTAAAGGTCTAAAGGTGG
AGATAACGCACTGTGGGCAGATGAAGAGGAAGTACCGTGTCTGCAATGTGACCCGGCGGCCCGCCAGTCA
CCAAACATTCCCGCTGCAGCAGGAGAGCGGGCAGACGGTGGAGTGCACGGTGGCCCAGTATTTCAAGGAC
AGGCACAAGTTGGTTCTGCGCTACCCCCACCTCCCATGTTTACAAGTCGGACAGGAGCAGAAACACACCT
ACCTTCCCCTGGAGGTCTGTAACATTGTGGCAGGACAAAGATGTATTAAAAAATTAACGGACAATCAGAC
CTCAACCATGATCAGAGCGACTGCTAGGTCGGCGCCCGATCGGCAAGAAGAGATTAGCAAATTGATGCGA
AGTGCAAGTTTCAACACAGATCCATACGTCCGTGAATTTGGAATCATGGTCAAAGATGAGATGACAGACG
TGACTGGGCGGGTGCTGCAGCCGCCCTCCATCCTCTACGGGGGCAGGAATAAAGCTATTGCGACCCCTGT
CCAGGGCGTCTGGGACATGCGGAACAAGCAGTTCCACACGGGCATCGAGATCAAGGTGTGGGCCATTGCG
TGCTTCGCCC
