>Addgene plasmid #72210 | pCMV5-Flag-Ago2-FDM3 | addgene partial sequence | sequence record 133414 | hGH-PA-R 5'-CCAGCTTGGTTCCCAATAGA-3'
CCTTGCTCCATACCACCCCCCTCCACCCCATAATATTATAGAAGGACACCTAGTCAGACAAAATGATGCA
ACTTAATTTTATTAGGACAAGGCTGGTGGGCACTGGAGTGGCAACTTCCAGGGCCAGGAGAGGCACTGGG
GAGGGGTCACAGGGATGCCACGGAATTGCTCGAGGGTTCTAGAATCGATGATATCGAATTCTCAAGCAAA
GTACATGGTGCGCAGAGTGTCTTGGTGAACCTGGACCGCCTTGGCCAGTGCTTGGTGGTCTCGCCCGTTA
CTCTGCCCAGAGGTATGGCTTCCTTCAGCACTGTCATGTTCCTTATCCACCAGGTGGTACCTGGCCCGGA
AGGCCACCAGGTGAGCGTAGTATGCTGGCGCTGGGATGGACACGGAGCGTGTGCAGCGCACGTAGGTGTG
ACACAGCTGGTAGGTTAGGATCTGCAGCTCATCAGAGGAGAAACGATTGTCGTCCCAGAGGACGTGATAG
TGCGAAGGCCTGCTTGTCCCCTGGATGCCAGCGTGACTACACAGGTAGAAGTCGAACTCGGTGGGGTGGG
TGATTTTCGTGTCCACAGTCGTGCCTGCTGGAATGTTTCCACTTTTCCCAACCCGCTCGTTCTTGTCAGT
GCAGAAGAGCCGGGTGTGGTGCCTCTTCTGCACCACGATGAAGGTGATCCCGGGCTGGTAGTCTTTTTCT
AGCTTGATACAGGCCTCACGGATGGCCAGCAACTCGTGGTGGAGAACCTGCTGGAACTGGCCTTCAGAGA
CACCGTCGCGGTAGAAGATGATGCGGGTGGGCTTGAAGCGCGTG
